Addgene plasmid #39313: pMJ823
Depositing lab: Jennifer Doudna. Depositing organization: University of California, Berkeley. Publication: A Programmable Dual-RNA-Guided DNA Endonuclease in Adaptive Bacterial Immunity. Jinek M, Chylinski K, Fonfara I, Hauer M, Doudna JA, Charpentier E. Science. 2012 Aug 17;337(6096):816-21. doi: 10.1126/science.1225829. Epub 2012 Jun 28. PubMed 22745249.
Backbone
  Vector backbone: pET-Trx
  Backbone manufacturer: pET-based custom vector
  Backbone size w/o insert (bp): 6400
  Total vector size (bp): 10400
  Vector type: Bacterial Expression, CRISPR
Growth in bacteria
  Bacterial resistance: Kanamycin, 25 μg/mL
  Growth temperature: 37°C
  Growth strain: XL1 Blue
  Growth instructions: Low Kan concentration required, use 25ug/mL
  Copy number: Low Copy
Gene/Insert
  Gene/Insert name: Cas9 (alt names: Csn1; lin2744)
  Species: Listeria innocua
  Insert size (bp): 4002
  GenBank ID: NP_472073.1
  Entrez Gene: lin2744 (a.k.a. lin2744)
  Promoter: T7
  Tag / fusion protein: thioredoxin-His6-TEV (N terminal on backbone); MBP (N terminal on backbone)
  Cloning method: Ligation Independent Cloning
  Sequencing primers: 5′ MBP-forward; 3′ T7 terminator
Terms and licenses: Academic/Nonprofit Terms; Industry Terms: Not Available to Industry
Depositor comments: For more information on Doudna Lab CRISPR Plasmids please refer to: http://www.addgene.org/crispr/doudna/
How to cite: pMJ823 was a gift from Jennifer Doudna (Addgene plasmid # 39313 ; http://n2t.net/addgene:39313 ; RRID:Addgene_39313)
