[The description below was written by a language model from this plasmid's Addgene catalogue record and the feature table of its GenBank file.]
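Description:
pMJ823 is a bacterial expression plasmid for producing recombinant Cas9 (also called Csn1; locus lin2744) from Listeria innocua in E. coli. It is built on a custom pET-derived backbone, pET-Trx, of about 6.4 kb. The roughly 4.0 kb Cas9 coding sequence was inserted by ligation-independent cloning, giving a total size of about 10.4 kb. The plasmid is listed as low copy and is selected with kanamycin. The record does not describe the origin of replication or other backbone elements.

Expression is driven by a T7 promoter, so it requires a host strain that supplies T7 RNA polymerase, and the 3′ sequencing primer indicates a T7 terminator downstream of the insert. Cas9 is made as an N-terminal fusion to E. coli thioredoxin (TrxA), followed by a 6xHis tag and a TEV protease recognition site. Thioredoxin generally improves the solubility of large recombinant proteins. The His tag allows metal-affinity purification, and TEV cleavage removes the fusion partner afterwards.

The catalogue entry also lists MBP as an N-terminal backbone tag and names an MBP-forward sequencing primer. However, the available sequence record annotates only TrxA, 6xHis and the TEV site, so the presence of MBP cannot be confirmed from it. That record is a partial 4.4 kb linear segment covering the fusion tags and, presumably, the unannotated Cas9 open reading frame that follows them, not the full vector.

The plasmid comes from the study that established Cas9 as a dual-RNA-guided DNA endonuclease. It is suited to purifying the L. innocua Cas9 orthologue for biochemical characterisation.
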