LOCUS       Exported 4407 bp ds-DNA linear SYN 02-JUN-2021
DEFINITION  synthetic linear DNA
ACCESSION   .
VERSION     .
KEYWORDS    pMJ823
SOURCE      synthetic DNA construct
  ORGANISM  synthetic DNA construct
REFERENCE   1 (bases 1 to 4407)
  AUTHORS   Jinek M, Chylinski K, Fonfara I, Hauer M, Doudna JA, Charpentier E
  TITLE     A Programmable Dual-RNA-Guided DNA Endonuclease in Adaptive
            Bacterial Immunity.
  JOURNAL   Science. 2012 Jun 28.
  PUBMED    22745249
REFERENCE   2 (bases 1 to 4407)
  AUTHORS   .
  TITLE     Direct Submission
  JOURNAL   Exported Jun 2, 2021 from SnapGene Server 1.1.58
            http://www.snapgene.com
FEATURES             Location/Qualifiers
     source          1..4407
                     /organism="synthetic DNA construct"
                     /mol_type="other DNA"
     CDS             1..327
                     /codon_start=1
                     /gene="trxA"
                     /product="E. coli thioredoxin"
                     /label=TrxA
                     /translation="MSDKIIHLTDDSFDTDVLKADGAILVDFWAEWCGPCKMIAPILDE
                     IADEYQGKLTVAKLNIDQNPGTAPKYGIRGIPTLLLFKNGEVAATKVGALSKGQLKEFL
                     DANLA"
     CDS             349..366
                     /codon_start=1
                     /product="6xHis affinity tag"
                     /label=6xHis
                     /translation="HHHHHH"
     CDS             379..399
                     /codon_start=1
                     /product="tobacco etch virus (TEV) protease recognition and
                     cleavage site"
                     /label=TEV site
                     /translation="ENLYFQG"
ORIGIN
        1 atgagcgata aaattattca cctgactgac gacagttttg acacggatgt actcaaagcg
       61 gacggggcga tcctcgtcga tttctgggca gagtggtgcg gtccgtgcaa aatgatcgcc
      121 ccgattctgg atgaaatcgc tgacgaatat cagggcaaac tgaccgttgc aaaactgaac
      181 atcgatcaaa accctggcac tgcgccgaaa tatggcatcc gtggtatccc gactctgctg
      241 ctgttcaaaa acggtgaagt ggcggcaacc aaagtgggtg cactgtctaa aggtcagttg
      301 aaagagttcc tcgacgctaa cctggccgga tctggcagtg gttctggtca tcaccatcac
      361 catcactccg cgggtagcga gaatctttat tttcagggcg ccatggaaaa accgtacacg
      421 attggactag acataggaac aaactcggtt ggatgggcag tgttaacaga tcaatatgat
      481 ttagtgaaga ggaaaatgaa aattgctgga gactctgaga aaaaacagat aaagaaaaat
      541 ttctggggag ttagactatt tgatgagggt caaacggcag ctgatagaag aatgactaga
      601 acagctagaa ggagaataga gagaagacgc aatcgtattt cgtatttaca agggatattt
      661 gcggaagaaa tgtctaaggt ggatgcaaat ttcttttgcc gattaagtga tagcttttat
      721 gttgataacg aaaaaagaaa tagtcgtcat cctttttttg cgactataga ggaagaagta
      781 gaataccaca aaaactaccc aaccatttat cacctgagag aagaactcgt taattcttca
      841 gaaaaagctg atttaagatt agtttattta gctttagctc atattataaa atatcgaggg
      901 aactttttaa ttgagggagc attagatacc caaaatactt ctgttgatgg aatatataag
      961 caatttatac aaacatataa tcaagtgttt gcaagtggca ttgaagacgg ttcgctaaaa
     1021 aaattggaag ataataagga cgtagctaaa attctcgttg aaaaagttac ccgaaaagaa
     1081 aaacttgaga gaattttaaa attataccct ggtgaaaaac ctgccggaat gtttgctcag
     1141 tttatcagct tgattgtagc cagtaaaggg aattttcaaa agccttttga tcttattgag
     1201 aaatcggata ttgaatgtgc gaaagatagc tatgaagaag atttagagtc tttgttagcg
     1261 ctaattggag atgaatatgc ggaacttttt gttgcagcga aaaatgcata tagtgctgtg
     1321 gtgttatcta gtattatcac agtggctgag gctgaaacaa acgcgaagtt atccgcaagt
     1381 atgattgaac gttttgatac acatgaagaa gatttagggg aattgaaagc atttatcaag
     1441 ctccatcttc ctaaacacta tgaagaaata tttagtaata ccgaaaaaca tggttacgca
     1501 ggttatatag acggtaaaac aaagcaggca gacttctata aatacatgaa aacaacatta
     1561 gagaacattg aaggccccga ttattttatt gctaaaatag aaaaagaaaa ctttttacga
     1621 aaacaacgaa cctttgataa tggggctatc ccgcatcaat tacatttaga agaattagaa
     1681 gctattttac accagcaagc aaaatattat ccttttttaa aagaaaacta tgataaaatc
     1741 aaaagtttag taacttttag aattccatat tttgttggtc cgctagctaa cggacagagc
     1801 gaattcgcat ggttaacaag aaaagctgat ggtgagatta gaccgtggaa tatagaagag
     1861 aaagtggatt tcggtaagtc agcggtcgat ttcattgaaa agatgaccaa taaagataca
     1921 tatttaccta aagaaaatgt attgcctaaa cacagtctct gttatcaaaa atatttggtt
     1981 tataatgagt taaccaaagt tagatacatt aatgaccaag ggaagactag ctatttttct
     2041 gggcaggaaa aagaacagat ttttaatgac ttatttaagc aaaagcgtaa agttaaaaag
     2101 aaggatttag agctgttctt acgcaatatg agccatgttg aaagtccaac tattgaaggc
     2161 ctggaagact cgtttaattc aagttattct acctatcatg atttactcaa ggtagggata
     2221 aaacaagaaa tccttgataa cccagtaaat acggaaatgc tagaaaatat agtcaaaatt
     2281 ttaactgtgt ttgaagataa acgtatgatt aaagagcagt tacagcaatt ttctgatgtt
     2341 ttagatgggg ttgttttgaa aaaattagaa cgacgacatt atacaggatg gggaaggtta
     2401 tcagctaagt tattaatggg aattcgtgat aagcaatctc acttaactat tttagattat
     2461 ttgatgaatg atgatgggct taatcgtaat ctgatgcaac ttataaatga cagtaattta
     2521 tcttttaaat caataattga aaaagaacaa gtaactacag cagataaaga tattcaaagt
     2581 attgtggcag accttgctgg tagcccggct ataaaaaaag gtattttaca aagcttgaaa
     2641 attgtcgatg aacttgttag tgtaatgggc tacccacctc aaactattgt tgtggaaatg
     2701 gcaagagaaa atcaaacaac aggaaaagga aaaaataatt ctagaccacg ttataaatca
     2761 ttagaaaaag cgattaaaga atttggtagt caaattctaa aagagcatcc gactgataat
     2821 caagaattaa gaaataatag attgtattta tattatttgc aaaatggtaa ggatatgtat
     2881 actggacaag aattagatat tcataatctt tctaattatg atattgatca tattgtgcca
     2941 cagagtttta taacagataa ctccgttgat aatcttgtgt taacaagttc ggctgggaat
     3001 cgggaaaaag gggatgatgt tccaccacta gagatcgttc gaaagagaaa agtattctgg
     3061 gagaagttat accaagggaa tttgatgagt aaacgtaaat ttgattattt aactaaagct
     3121 gaacctggtg gtcttacaga accggataaa gcgagattta ttcatcggca attagtggaa
     3181 acccgtcaaa taacgaagaa tgtagctaat attttacatc aacgttttaa ttatgaaaaa
     3241 gacgatcatg ggaatactat gaaccaagtt cggattgtaa cattaaaatc tgcactggtt
     3301 agccaattcc gtaagcaatt tcaattgtat aaggtgcgtg gagttaatga ttatcaccac
     3361 gctcatgatg cttatttaaa tggggtagtc gcgaatacgt tattaaaagt atatcctcaa
     3421 ttagagccgg aatttgttta cggcgattac catcaatttg attggtttaa agcgaataaa
     3481 gctacggcga aaaaacaatt ttatacaaac atcatgttat tctttgcgca aaaagatcga
     3541 ataatagatg aaaacggtga aattctttgg gataaaaaat atttggatac tgtcaaaaaa
     3601 gtcatgagtt atcgacaaat gaatattgtt aagaaaacag aaattcaaaa aggagaattt
     3661 tcaaaagcta caattaagcc caaaggaaat tccagtaaat taattcctag aaaaactaat
     3721 tgggacccga tgaaatatgg tggtcttgat agccctaata tggcatatgc agtggttatt
     3781 gaatatgcaa aagggaaaaa taaattagtt ttcgagaaaa aaattatccg tgttactatc
     3841 atggaacgta aagcatttga aaaagatgag aaagcctttt tagaagaaca aggttatcgt
     3901 cagcctaaag tcctcgcgaa attaccgaaa tatacgttat atgaatgtga ggaaggacgt
     3961 cggagaatgc tggctagtgc taatgaagct cagaaaggaa atcagcaggt attgccaaac
     4021 cacctggtaa cattactaca ccatgcggca aattgtgagg caagtgatgg gaaaagcctt
     4081 gattatattg aaagtaatag agaaatgttt gctgaactac tagcgcacgt atcagaattt
     4141 gccaaaagat atacgttagc tgaagctaat ctaaacaaaa ttaatcagct ttttgagcaa
     4201 aataaagaag gtgacatcaa ggcaattgca cgatcttttg ttgatttaat ggcattcaat
     4261 gcgatgggtg ctccggcaag ttttaaattt tttgaaacca ctattgagcg taaaagatat
     4321 aacaatctaa aagaactatt aagctccacc ataatctacc aatcaatcac aggactatat
     4381 gaatcacgaa aaaggctgga tgactaa
//
