>Addgene plasmid #39313 | pMJ823 | addgene partial sequence | sequence record 52039 | T7 5'-TAATACGACTCACTATAGGG-3'
TTTGTTTACTTTAGAAGGAGATATACCATGAGCGATAAAATTATTCACCTGACTGACGACAGTTTTGACA
CGGATGTACTCAAAGCGGACGGGGCGATCCTCGTCGATTTCTGGGCAGAGTGGTGCGGTCCGTGCAAAAT
GATCGCCCCGATTCTGGATGAAATCGCTGACGAATATCAGGGCAAACTGACCGTTGCAAAACTGAACATC
GATCAAAACCCTGGCACTGCGCCGAAATATGGCATCCGTGGTATCCCGACTCTGCTGCTGTTCAAAAACG
GTGAAGTGGCGGCAACCAAAGTGGGTGCACTGTCTAAAGGTCAGTTGAAAGAGTTCCTCGACGCTAACCT
GGCCGGATCTGGCAGTGGTTCTGGTCATCACCATCACCATCACTCCGCGGGTAGCGAGAATCTTTATTTT
CAGGGCGCCATGGAAAAACCGTACACGATTGGACTAGACATAGGAACAAACTCGGTTGGATGGGCAGTGT
TAACAGATCAATATGATTTAGTGAAGAGGAAAATGAAAATTGCTGGAGACTCTGAGAAAAAACAGATAAA
GAAAAATTTCTGGGGAGTTAGACTATTTGATGAGGGTCAAACGGCAGCTGATAGAAGAATGACTAGAACA
GCTAGAAGGAGAATAGAGAGAAGACGCAATCGTATTTCGTATTTACAAGGGATATTTGCGGAAGAAATGT
CTAAGGTGGATGCAAATTTCTTTTGCCGATTAAGTGATAGCTTTTATGTTGATAACGAAAAAAGAAATAG
TCGTCATCCTTTTTTTGCGACTATAGAGGAAGAAGTAGAATACCACAAAAACTACCC
