>Addgene plasmid #39313 | pMJ823 | addgene partial sequence | sequence record 99583 | T7term 5'-GCTAGTTATTGCTCAGCGG-3'
CGGGCTTTGTTAGCAGCCGGATCTCAGTGGTGGTGGTGGTGGTGCTCGAGTTAGTCATCCAGCCTTTTTC
GTGATTCATATAGTCCTGTGATTGATTGGTAGATTATGGTGGAGCTTAATAGTTCTTTTAGATTGTTATA
TCTTTTACGCTCAATAGTGGTTTCAAAAAATTTAAAACTTGCCGGAGCACCCATCGCATTGAATGCCATT
AAATCAACAAAAGATCGTGCAATTGCCTTGATGTCACCTTCTTTATTTTGCTCAAAAAGCTGATTAATTT
TGTTTAGATTAGCTTCAGCTAACGTATATCTTTTGGCAAATTCTGATACGTGCGCTAGTAGTTCAGCAAA
CATTTCTCTATTACTTTCAATATAATCAAGGCTTTTCCCATCACTTGCCTCACAATTTGCCGCATGGTGT
AGTAATGTTACCAGGTGGTTTGGCAATACCTGCTGATTTCCTTTCTGAGCTTCATTAGCACTAGCCAGCA
TTCTCCGACGTCCTTCCTCACATTCATATAACGTATATTTCGGTAATTTCGCGAGGACTTTAGGCTGACG
ATAACCTTGTTCTTCTAAAAAGGCTTTCTCATCTTTTTCAAATGCTTTACGTTCCATGATAGTAACACGG
ATAATTTTTTTCTCGAAAACTAATTTATTTTTCCCTTTTGCATATTCAATAACCACTGCATATGCCATAT
TAGGGCTATCAAGACCACCATATTTCATCGGGTCCCAATTAGTTTTTCTAGGAATTAATTTACTGGAATT
TCCTTTGGGCTTAATTGTAGCTTTTGAAAATTCTCCTTTTTGAATTTCTGTTTTCTTAACAATATTCATT
TGTCGATAACTCATGACTTTTTTGACAGTATCCAAATATTTTTTATCCCAAAGAATTTCACCGTTTTCAT
CTATTATTCGATCTTTTTGCGCAAAGAATAACATGA
